Addgene plasmid #221752: pMRXIP-GFP-TRPML1(PHD)
Purpose: Stable expression of GFP-TRPML1(PHD) in mammalian cells
Depositing lab: Noboru Mizushima. Depositing organization: The University of Tokyo. Publication: Syntaxin 17 recruitment to mature autophagosomes is temporally regulated by PI4P accumulation. Shinoda S, Sakai Y, Matsui T, Uematsu M, Koyama-Honda I, Sakamaki JI, Yamamoto H, Mizushima N. Elife. 2024 Jun 4;12:RP92189. doi: 10.7554/eLife.92189. PubMed 38831696.
Backbone
  Vector backbone: pMRX-IP
  Backbone manufacturer: Dr.Shoji Yamaoka of Tokyo Medical and Dental University
  Backbone size w/o insert (bp): 6137
  Total vector size (bp): 7308
  Vector type: Mammalian Expression, Retroviral
  Selectable markers: Puromycin
Growth in bacteria
  Bacterial resistance: Ampicillin, 100 μg/mL
  Growth temperature: 37°C
  Growth strain: NEB Stable
  Growth instructions: 100 μg/mL
  Copy number: High Copy
Gene/Insert
  Gene/Insert name: TRPML1 (alt name: 2×TRPML1(PHD))
  Species: H. sapiens (human)
  Insert size (bp): 426
  Mutation: tandem TRPML1(PHD) (amino acids 1–69)
  GenBank ID: NM_020533
  Entrez Gene: MCOLN1 (a.k.a. LECD, MG-2, ML1, ML4, MLIV, MST080, MSTP080, TRP-ML1, TRPM-L1, TRPML1)
  Tag / fusion protein: GFP (N terminal on insert)
  Cloning method: Gibson Cloning
  Sequencing primers: 5′ TCTATCGATGAATTGGAATTCATGACAGCCCCGGCGGGTC; 3′ AACTCGCGAACGCGTGAATTCtcaCAGCATCAGCTTGCAGGG
Terms and licenses: Academic/Nonprofit Terms; Industry Terms: Not Available to Industry
How to cite: pMRXIP-GFP-TRPML1(PHD) was a gift from Noboru Mizushima (Addgene plasmid # 221752 ; http://n2t.net/addgene:221752 ; RRID:Addgene_221752)
