[The description below was written by a language model from this plasmid's Addgene catalogue record and pLannotate feature annotations shown in this document.]
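Description:
pMRXIP-GFP-TRPML1(PHD) is a Moloney murine leukemia virus-based retroviral expression plasmid built on the pMRX-IP backbone (7,308 bp in total) and intended for stable expression of a GFP-tagged lipid-binding probe in mammalian cells. In bacteria it is maintained through a high-copy ColE1/pUC-type origin and selected with ampicillin via the bla gene and its promoter. The retroviral portion is annotated with a CMV enhancer spanning the plasmid origin and abutting a 5' LTR fragment, followed by the MMLV Ψ packaging signal, a truncated gag lacking its start codon, and a pol region carrying the splice acceptor. LTR sequences lie downstream of the cargo. Together these elements allow the transcript to be packaged into retroviral particles when the viral proteins are supplied in trans, and to integrate into target-cell genomes.

The payload is EGFP fused at the N terminus of a tandem repeat of the human TRPML1 (MCOLN1) N-terminal segment, amino acids 1–69, which the record calls the "PHD" region. The catalogue lists a 426 bp insert consistent with two copies, although the automated annotation flags only one MCOLN1 fragment, leaving an unannotated gap after EGFP where the first copy presumably sits. Downstream, an EMCV IRES drives translation of puromycin N-acetyltransferase from the same transcript, so puromycin selection enriches for cells expressing the fusion. No separate internal promoter is annotated, so expression appears to depend on the LTR. The associated publication concerns phosphoinositide regulation of syntaxin 17 recruitment to autophagosomes, which suggests use as a fluorescent membrane lipid reporter, although the record does not state the lipid specificity.
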