Features (pLannotate 1.2.2; 15 found; start..end, strand, type, name):
    309..604     +  LTR            3' LTR (ΔU3) (fragment): self-inactivating 3' long terminal repeat (LTR) from Moloney murine leukemia virus
    667..1024    +  misc_feature   MMLV Ψ: packaging signal of Moloney murine leukemia virus (MMLV)
   1089..1505    +  CDS            gag (truncated): truncated Moloney murine leukemia virus (MMLV) gag gene lacking the start codon
   1515..1889    +  misc_feature   pol region: Moloney murine leukemia virus (MMLV) pol region containing the splice acceptor site
   1901..2617    +  CDS            EGFP: EGFP is a basic (constitutively fluorescent) green fluorescent protein published in 1996, derived from Aequorea victoria. It is reported to be a rapidly-maturing weak dimer with moderate acid sensitivity.
   2900..3103    +  CDS            MCOLN1 (fragment): MCLN1_HUMAN - Also known as ML4, TRPML1 From Homo sapiens (Human).
   3263..3725    +  misc_feature   IRES: internal ribosome entry site (IRES) of the encephalomyocarditis virus (EMCV)
   3739..4338    +  CDS            PuroR: puromycin N-acetyltransferase; pac from Streptomyces alboniger; confers resistance to puromycin
   4440..4561    +  LTR            3' LTR (ΔU3) (fragment): self-inactivating 3' long terminal repeat (LTR) from Moloney murine leukemia virus
   4562..5031    +  LTR            LTR: long terminal repeat from Moloney murine leukemia virus
   5097..5149    -  CDS            lacI (fragment): lac repressor; lacI; The lac repressor binds to the lac operator to inhibit transcription in E. coli. This inhibition can be relieved by adding lactose or isopropyl-β-D-thiogalactopyranoside (IPTG).
   5332..5920    -  rep_origin     ori: high-copy-number ColE1/pMB1/pBR322/pUC origin of replication
   6084..6944    -  CDS            AmpR: β-lactamase; bla; confers resistance to ampicillin, carbenicillin, and related antibiotics
   6945..7049    -  promoter       AmpR promoter: bla
   7237..308     +  enhancer       CMV enhancer (across the origin): human cytomegalovirus immediate early enhancer
>Addgene plasmid #221752 | pMRXIP-GFP-TRPML1(PHD) | addgene full sequence | sequence record 443426 | Addgene NGS Result
TCCGCGTTACATAACTTACGGTAAATGGCCCGCCTGGCTGACCGCCCAACGACCCCCGCCCATTGACGTC
AATAATGACGTATGTTCCCATAGTAACGCCAATAGGGACTTTCCATTGACGTCAATGGGTGGAGTATTTA
CGGTAAACTGCCCACTTGGCAGTACATCAAGTGTATCATATGCCAAGTACGCCCCCTATTGACGTCAATG
ACGGTAAATGGCCCGCCTGGCATTATGCCCAGTACATGACCTTATGGGACTTTCCTACTTGGCAGTACAT
CTACGTATTAGTCATCGCTATTACCATGCTAGAGAACCATCAGATGTTTCCAGGGTGCCCCAAGGACCTG
AAATGACCCTGTGCCTTATTTGAACTAACCAATCAGTTCGCTTCTCGCTTCTGTTCGCGCGCTTCTGCTC
CCCGAGCTCAATAAAAGAGCCCACAACCCCTCACTCGGCGCGCCAGTCCTCCGATTGACTGAGTCGCCCG
GGTACCCGTGTATCCAATAAACCCTCTTGCAGTTGCATCCGACTTGTGGTCTCGCTGTTCCTTGGGAGGG
TCTCCTCTGAGTGATTGACTACCCGTCAGCGGGGGTCTTTCATTTGGGGGCTCGTCCGGGATCGGGAGAC
CCCTGCCCAGGGACCACCGACCCACCACCGGGAGGTAAGCTGGCCAGCAACTTATCTGTGTCTGTCCGAT
TGTCTAGTGTCTATGACTGATTTTATGCGCCTGCGTCGGTACTAGTTAGCTAACTAGCTCTGTATCTGGC
GGACCCGTGGTGGAACTGACGAGTTCGGAACACCCGGCCGCAACCCTGGGAGACGTCCCAGGGACTTCGG
GGGCCGTTTTTGTGGCCCGACCTGAGTCCAAAAATCCCGATCGTTTTGGACTCTTTGGTGCACCCCCCTT
AGAGGAGGGATATGTGGTTCTGGTAGGAGACGAGAACCTAAAACAGTTCCCGCCTCCGTCTGAATTTTTG
CTTTCGGTTTGGGACCGAAGCCGCGCCGCGCGTCTTGTCTGCTGCAGCATCGTTCTGTGTTGTCTCTGTC
TGACTGTGTTTCTGTATTTGTCTGAAAATATGGGCCCGGGCCAGACTGTTACCACTCCCTTAAGTTTGAC
CTTAGGTCACTGGAAAGATGTCGAGCGGATCGCTCACAACCAGTCGGTAGATGTCAAGAAGAGACGTTGG
GTTACCTTCTGCTCTGCAGAATGGCCAACCTTTAACGTCGGATGGCCGCGAGACGGCACCTTTAACCGAG
ACCTCATCACCCAGGTTAAGATCAAGGTCTTTTCACCTGGCCCGCATGGACACCCAGACCAGGTCCCCTA
CATCGTGACCTGGGAAGCCTTGGCTTTTGACCCCCCTCCCTGGGTCAAGCCCTTTGTACACCCTAAGCCT
CCGCCTCCTCTTCCTCCATCCGCCCCGTCTCTCCCCCTTGAACCTCCTCGTTCGACCCCGCCTCGATCCT
CCCTTTATCCAGCCCTCACTCCTTCTCTAGGCGCCCCCATATGGCCATATGAGATCTTATATGGGGCACC
CCCGCCCCTTGTAAACTTCCCTGACCCTGACATGACAAGAGTTACTAACAGCCCCTCTCTCCAAGCTCAC
TTACAGGCTCTCTACTTAGTCCAGCACGAAGTCTGGAGACCTCTGGCGGCAGCCTACCAAGAACAACTGG
ACCGACCGGTGGTACCTCACCCTTACCGAGTCGGCGACACAGTGTGGGTCCGCCGACACCAGACTAAGAA
CCTAGAACCTCGCTGGAAAGGACCTTACACAGTCCTGCTGACCACCCCCACCGCCCTCAAAGTAGACGGC
ATCGCAGCTTGGATACACGCCGCCCACGTGAAGGCTGCCGACCCCGGGGGTGGACCATCCTCTAGACTGC
CGGATCTGCCATGGTGAGCAAGGGCGAGGAGCTGTTCACCGGGGTGGTGCCCATCCTGGTCGAGCTGGAC
GGCGACGTAAACGGCCACAAGTTCAGCGTGTCCGGCGAGGGCGAGGGCGATGCCACCTACGGCAAGCTGA
CCCTGAAGTTCATCTGCACCACCGGCAAGCTGCCCGTGCCCTGGCCCACCCTCGTGACCACCCTGACCTA
CGGCGTGCAGTGCTTCAGCCGCTACCCCGACCACATGAAGCAGCACGACTTCTTCAAGTCCGCCATGCCC
GAAGGCTACGTCCAGGAGCGCACCATCTTCTTCAAGGACGACGGCAACTACAAGACCCGCGCCGAGGTGA
AGTTCGAGGGCGACACCCTGGTGAACCGCATCGAGCTGAAGGGCATCGACTTCAAGGAGGACGGCAACAT
CCTGGGGCACAAGCTGGAGTACAACTACAACAGCCACAACGTCTATATCATGGCCGACAAGCAGAAGAAC
GGCATCAAGGTGAACTTCAAGATCCGCCACAACATCGAGGACGGCAGCGTGCAGCTCGCCGACCACTACC
AGCAGAACACCCCCATCGGCGACGGCCCCGTGCTGCTGCCCGACAACCACTACCTGAGCACCCAGTCCGC
CCTGAGCAAAGACCCCAACGAGAAGCGCGATCACATGGTCCTGCTGGAGTTCGTGACCGCCGCCGGGATC
ACTCTCGGCATGGACGAGCTGTACAAGGGTGGCGGTGGCTCGGGCGGTGGTGGGTCGGGTGGCGGCGGAT
CTATCGATGAATTGGAATTCATGACAGCCCCGGCGGGTCCGCGCGGCTCAGAGACCGAGCGGCTTCTGAC
CCCCAACCCCGGGTATGGGACCCAGGCGGGGCCTTCACCGGCCCCTCCGACACCCCCAGAAGAGGAAGAC
CTTCGCCGTCGTCTCAAATACTTTTTCATGAGTCCCTGCGACAAGTTTCGAGCCAAGGGCCGCAAGCCCT
GCAAGCTGATGCTGGGTGGCGGTGGCTCGATGACAGCCCCGGCGGGTCCGCGCGGCTCAGAGACCGAGCG
GCTTCTGACCCCCAACCCCGGGTATGGGACCCAGGCGGGGCCTTCACCGGCCCCTCCGACACCCCCAGAA
GAGGAAGACCTTCGCCGTCGTCTCAAATACTTTTTCATGAGTCCCTGCGACAAGTTTCGAGCCAAGGGCC
GCAAGCCCTGCAAGCTGATGCTGTGAGAATTCACGCGTTCGCGAGTTAACGGATCCCTCGAGCGGCCGCT
ACGTAAATTCCGCCCCCCCCCCTAACGTTACTGGCCGAAGCCGCTTGGAATAAGGCCGGTGTGCGTTTGT
CTATATGTTATTTTCCACCATATTGCCGTCTTTTGGCAATGTGAGGGCCCGGAAACCTGGCCCTGTCTTC
TTGACGAGCATTCCTAGGGGTCTTTCCCCTCTCGCCAAAGGAATGCAAGGTCTGTTGAATGTCGTGAAGG
AAGCAGTTCCTCTGGAAGCTTCTTGAAGACAAACAACGTCTGTAGCGACCCTTTGCAGGCAGCGGAACCC
CCCACCTGGCGACAGGTGCCTCTGCGGCCAAAAGCCACGTGTATAAGATACACCTGCAAAGGCGGCACAA
CCCCAGTGCCACGTTGTGAGTTGGATAGTTGTGGAAAGAGTCAAATGGCTCTCCTCAAGCGTATTCAACA
AGGGGCTGAAGGATGCCCAGAAGGTACCCCATTGTATGGGATCTGATCTGGGGCCTCGGTGCACATGCTT
TACATGTGTTTAGTCGAGGTTAAAAAAACGTCTAGGCCCCCCGAACCACGGGGACGTGGTTTTCCTTTGA
AAAACACGATGATAATATGGCCACAACCATGACCGAGTACAAGCCCACGGTGCGCCTCGCCACCCGCGAC
GACGTCCCCCGGGCCGTACGCACCCTCGCCGCCGCGTTCGCCGACTACCCCGCCACGCGCCACACCGTCG
ACCCGGACCGCCACATCGAGCGGGTCACCGAGCTGCAAGAACTCTTCCTCACGCGCGTCGGGCTCGACAT
CGGCAAGGTGTGGGTCGCGGACGACGGCGCCGCGGTGGCGGTCTGGACCACGCCGGAGAGCGTCGAAGCG
GGGGCGGTGTTCGCCGAGATCGGCCCGCGCATGGCCGAGTTGAGCGGTTCCCGGCTGGCCGCGCAGCAAC
AGATGGAAGGCCTCCTGGCGCCGCACCGGCCCAAGGAGCCCGCGTGGTTCCTGGCCACCGTCGGCGTCTC
GCCCGACCACCAGGGCAAGGGTCTGGGCAGCGCCGTCGTGCTCCCCGGAGTGGAGGCGGCCGAGCGCGCC
GGGGTGCCCGCCTTCCTGGAGACCTCCGCGCCCCGCAACCTCCCCTTCTACGAGCGGCTCGGCTTCACCG
TCACCGCCGACGTCGAGGTGCCCGAAGGACCGCGCACCTGGTGCATGACCCGCAAGCCCGGTGCCTGACG
CCCGCCCCACGACCCGCAGCGCCCGACCGAAAGGAGCGCACGACCCCATGGCTCGACGATAAAATAAAAG
ATTTTATTTAGTCTCCAGAAAAAGGGGGGAATGAAAGACCCCACCTGTAGGTTTGGCAAGCTAGCTTAAG
TAACGCCATTTTGCAAGGCATGGAAAAATACATAACTGAGAATAGAGAAGTTCAGATCAAGGTCAGGAAC
AGATGGAACAGCTGAATATGGGCCAAACAGGATATCTGTGGTAAGCAGTTCCTGCCCCGGCTCAGGGCCA
AGAACAGATGGAACAGCTGAATATGGGCCAAACAGGATATCTGTGGTAAGCAGTTCCTGCCCCGGCTCAG
GGCCAAGAACAGATGGTCCCCAGATGCGGTCCAGCCCTCAGCAGTTTCTAGAGAACCATCAGATGTTTCC
AGGGTGCCCCAAGGACCTGAAATGACCCTGTGCCTTATTTGAACTAACCAATCAGTTCGCTTCTCGCTTC
TGTTCGCGCGCTTCTGCTCCCCGAGCTCAATAAAAGAGCCCACAACCCCTCACTCGGGGCGCCAGTCCTC
CGATTGACTGAGTCGCCCGGGTACCCGTGTATCCAATAAACCCTCTTGCAGTTGCATCCGACTTGTGGTC
TCGCTGTTCCTTGGGAGGGTCTCCTCTGAGTGATTGACTACCCGTCAGCGGGGGTCTTTCACATGCAGCA
TGTATCAAAATTAATTTGGTTTTTTTTCTTAAGTATTTACATTAAATGGCCATAGTTGCATTAATGAATC
GGCCAACGCGCGGGGAGAGGCGGTTTGCGTATTGGGCGCTCTTCCGCTTCCTCGCTCACTGACTCGCTGC
GCTCGGTCGTTCGGCTGCGGCGAGCGGTATCAGCTCACTCAAAGGCGGTAATACGGTTATCCACAGAATC
AGGGGATAACGCAGGAAAGAACATGTGAGCAAAAGGCCAGCAAAAGGCCAGGAACCGTAAAAAGGCCGCG
TTGCTGGCGTTTTTCCATAGGCTCCGCCCCCCTGACGAGCATCACAAAAATCGACGCTCAAGTCAGAGGT
GGCGAAACCCGACAGGACTATAAAGATACCAGGCGTTTCCCCCTGGAAGCTCCCTCGTGCGCTCTCCTGT
TCCGACCCTGCCGCTTACCGGATACCTGTCCGCCTTTCTCCCTTCGGGAAGCGTGGCGCTTTCTCATAGC
TCACGCTGTAGGTATCTCAGTTCGGTGTAGGTCGTTCGCTCCAAGCTGGGCTGTGTGCACGAACCCCCCG
TTCAGCCCGACCGCTGCGCCTTATCCGGTAACTATCGTCTTGAGTCCAACCCGGTAAGACACGACTTATC
GCCACTGGCAGCAGCCACTGGTAACAGGATTAGCAGAGCGAGGTATGTAGGCGGTGCTACAGAGTTCTTG
AAGTGGTGGCCTAACTACGGCTACACTAGAAGAACAGTATTTGGTATCTGCGCTCTGCTGAAGCCAGTTA
CCTTCGGAAAAAGAGTTGGTAGCTCTTGATCCGGCAAACAAACCACCGCTGGTAGCGGTGGTTTTTTTGT
TTGCAAGCAGCAGATTACGCGCAGAAAAAAAGGATCTCAAGAAGATCCTTTGATCTTTTCTACGGGGTCT
GACGCTCAGTGGAACGAAAACTCACGTTAAGGGATTTTGGTCATGAGATTATCAAAAAGGATCTTCACCT
AGATCCTTTTGCGGCCGGCCGCAAATCAATCTAAAGTATATATGAGTAAACTTGGTCTGACAGTTACCAA
TGCTTAATCAGTGAGGCACCTATCTCAGCGATCTGTCTATTTCGTTCATCCATAGTTGCCTGACTCCCCG
TCGTGTAGATAACTACGATACGGGAGGGCTTACCATCTGGCCCCAGTGCTGCAATGATACCGCGAGACCC
ACGCTCACCGGCTCCAGATTTATCAGCAATAAACCAGCCAGCCGGAAGGGCCGAGCGCAGAAGTGGTCCT
GCAACTTTATCCGCCTCCATCCAGTCTATTAATTGTTGCCGGGAAGCTAGAGTAAGTAGTTCGCCAGTTA
ATAGTTTGCGCAACGTTGTTGCCATTGCTACAGGCATCGTGGTGTCACGCTCGTCGTTTGGTATGGCTTC
ATTCAGCTCCGGTTCCCAACGATCAAGGCGAGTTACATGATCCCCCATGTTGTGCAAAAAAGCGGTTAGC
TCCTTCGGTCCTCCGATCGTTGTCAGAAGTAAGTTGGCCGCAGTGTTATCACTCATGGTTATGGCAGCAC
TGCATAATTCTCTTACTGTCATGCCATCCGTAAGATGCTTTTCTGTGACTGGTGAGTACTCAACCAAGTC
ATTCTGAGAATAGTGTATGCGGCGACCGAGTTGCTCTTGCCCGGCGTCAACACGGGATAATACCGCGCCA
CATAGCAGAACTTTAAAAGTGCTCATCATTGGAAAACGTTCTTCGGGGCGAAAACTCTCAAGGATCTTAC
CGCTGTTGAGATCCAGTTCGATGTAACCCACTCGTGCACCCAACTGATCTTCAGCATCTTTTACTTTCAC
CAGCGTTTCTGGGTGAGCAAAAACAGGAAGGCAAAATGCCGCAAAAAAGGGAATAAGGGCGACACGGAAA
TGTTGAATACTCATACTCTTCCTTTTTCAATATTATTGAAGCATTTATCAGGGTTATTGTCTCATGAGCG
GATACATATTTGAATGTATTTAGAAAAATAAACAAATAGGGGTTCCGCGCACATTTCCCCGAAAAGTGCC
ACCTGACGTCTAAGAAACCATTATTATCATGACATTAACCTATAAAAATAGGCGTATCACGAGGCCCTTT
CGTCTTCACTCGAGGAGCTTGGCCCATTGCATACGTTGTATCCATATCATAATATGTACATTTATATTGG
CTCATGTCCAACATTACCGCCATGTTGACATTGATTATTGACTAGTTATTAATAGTAATCAATTACGGGG
TCATTAGTTCATAGCCCATATATGGAGT
